>Addgene plasmid #70786 | pFOSGE_COF1F02 | depositor partial sequence | sequence record 126728 | insert
ATGTCAACACCCGCACGCAGACGTCTTATGAGAGATTTTAAAAGACTTCAAGAGGATCCACCTACGGGTG
TCTCGGGTGCTCCAACAGATAATAATATTATGATATGGAATGCTGTGATTTTTGGTCCACACGACACACC
CTTCGAAGACGGAACATTTAAGTTAACCATAGAATTTACGGAAGAGTACCCAAACAAACCGCCAACGGTT
CGATTTGTATCGAAAGTATTTCATCCCAATGTATACGCAGATGGTGGAATATGCTTGGACATATTGCAGA
ACCGCTGGAGTCCCACGTACGATGTGTCAGCCATATTAACATCCATACAGTCACTGCTGAGCGATCCCAA
TCCCAACTCACCGGCTAACTCCACCGCCGCCCAGCTGTATAAAGAAAATCGGCGCGAGTACGAGAAGCGT
GTGAAAGCCTGCGTTGAGCAGAGTTTCATCGAT
