>Addgene plasmid #70786 | pFOSGE_COF1F02 | addgene partial sequence | sequence record 130827 | M13-F20 5'-TGTAAAACGACGGCCAGT-3'
ATTTTATTTTGACTGATAGTGACCTGTTCGTTGCAACAAATTGATGAGCAATGCTTTTTTATAATGCCAA
CTTTGTACAAAAAAGCAGGCTTCATGTCAACACCCGCACGCAGACGTCTTATGAGAGATTTTAAAAGACT
TCAAGAGGATCCACCTACGGGTGTCTCGGGTGCTCCAACAGATAATAATATTATGATATGGAATGCTGTG
ATTTTTGGTCCACACGACACACCCTTCGAAGACGGAACATTTAAGTTAACCATAGAATTTACGGAAGAGT
ACCCAAACAAACCGCCAACGGTTCGATTTGTATCGAAAGTATTTCATCCCAATGTATACGCAGATGGTGG
AATATGCTTGGACATATTGCAGAACCGCTGGAGTCCCACGTACGATGTGTCAGCCATATTAACATCCATA
CAGTCACTGCTGAGCGATCCCAATCCCAACTCACCGGCTAACTCCACCGCCGCCCAGCTGTATAAAGAAA
ATCGGCGCGAGTACGAGAAGCGTGTGAAAGCCTGCGTTGAGCAGAGTTTCATCGATGACCCAGCTTTCTT
GTACAAAGTTGGCATTATAAGAAAGCATTGCTTATCAATTTGTTGCAACGAACAGGTCACTATCAGTCAA
AATAAAATCATTATTTG
