>Addgene plasmid #70786 | pFOSGE_COF1F02 | addgene partial sequence | sequence record 130828 | M13-Rev 5'-CAGGAAACAGCTATGACC-3'
AATGATTTTATTTTGACTGATAGTGACCTGTTCGTTGCAACAAATTGATAAGCAATGCTTTCTTATAATG
CCAACTTTGTACAAGAAAGCTGGGTCATCGATGAAACTCTGCTCAACGCAGGCTTTCACACGCTTCTCGT
ACTCGCGCCGATTTTCTTTATACAGCTGGGCGGCGGTGGAGTTAGCCGGTGAGTTGGGATTGGGATCGCT
CAGCAGTGACTGTATGGATGTTAATATGGCTGACACATCGTACGTGGGACTCCAGCGGTTCTGCAATATG
TCCAAGCATATTCCACCATCTGCGTATACATTGGGATGAAATACTTTCGATACAAATCGAACCGTTGGCG
GTTTGTTTGGGTACTCTTCCGTAAATTCTATGGTTAACTTAAATGTTCCGTCTTCGAAGGGTGTGTCGTG
TGGACCAAAAATCACAGCATTCCATATCATAATATTATTATCTGTTGGAGCACCCGAGACACCCGTAGGT
GGATCCTCTTGAAGTCTTTTAAAATCTCTCATAAGACGTCTGCGTGCGGGTGTTGACATGAAGCCTGCTT
TTTTGTACAAAGTTGGCATTATAAAAAAGCATTGCTCATCAATTTGTTGCAACGAACAGGTCACTATCAG
TCAAAATAAAATCATTATTTGGG
