[The description below was written by a language model from this plasmid's Addgene catalogue record.]
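Description:
pFOSGE_COF1F02 is a Gateway entry clone built on the Invitrogen pDONR221 donor backbone and carrying the Drosophila melanogaster gene UbcD6 (also annotated as CG2013) as a 453 bp insert. It is a bacterial cloning plasmid, maintained at high copy number in E. coli under kanamycin selection. The insert was introduced by Gateway recombination, which for a pDONR-type vector normally means a BP reaction that replaces the donor cassette with the gene of interest and leaves it flanked by attL sites. No feature table accompanies the record, so the exact attachment sites, insert boundaries, and presence or absence of a start or stop codon are not documented here. M13 forward and reverse primer sites flank the insert for sequence verification.

As an entry clone, the plasmid has no stated promoter, tag or reporter for expressing UbcD6 in eukaryotic cells. Its role is to serve as a sequence-verified source from which the insert can be shuttled by LR recombination into any compatible destination vector, which then supplies the promoter, fusion partners and host-specific elements. UbcD6 is known as a ubiquitin-conjugating enzyme, and the associated publication concerns the context-dependent regulatory functions of transcriptional regulators, suggesting that this clone belongs to a larger collection of fly factor and cofactor clones assembled for such functional assays. However, the record itself states only "Gateway entry clone" as the purpose and does not describe the downstream destination vectors or assays.
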