Addgene plasmid #70786: pFOSGE_COF1F02
Purpose: Gateway entry clone
Depositing lab: Alexander Stark. Depositing organization: Research Institute of Molecular Pathology (IMP). Publication: Transcriptional regulators form diverse groups with context-dependent regulatory functions. Stampfel G, Kazmar T, Frank O, Wienerroither S, Reiter F, Stark A. Nature. 2015 Nov 9. doi: 10.1038/nature15545. PubMed 26550828.
Backbone
  Vector backbone: pDONR221
  Backbone manufacturer: Invitrogen
  Backbone size w/o insert (bp): 4762
  Vector type: Gateway entry vector
Growth in bacteria
  Bacterial resistance: Kanamycin, 50 μg/mL
  Growth temperature: 37°C
  Growth strain: DH5alpha
  Copy number: High Copy
Gene/Insert
  Gene/Insert name: UbcD6 (alt names: FBgn0004436; CG2013, FBtr0078849)
  Species: D. melanogaster (fly)
  Insert size (bp): 453
  Cloning method: Gateway Cloning
  Sequencing primers: 5′ M13-F20; 3′ M13R
Terms and licenses: Academic/Nonprofit Terms; Industry Terms: Not Available to Industry
How to cite: pFOSGE_COF1F02 was a gift from Alexander Stark (Addgene plasmid # 70786 ; http://n2t.net/addgene:70786 ; RRID:Addgene_70786)
